Addgene plasmid #217893: pACEBac1-PSMA1-PSMA2-PSMA3-PSMA4
Purpose: Insect cell expression of human 20S CP proteasome subunit alpha type-1 (PSMA1), alpha type-2 (PSMA2), alpha type-3 (PSMA3), and alpha type-4 (PSMA4)
Depositing lab: Brenda Schulman. Depositing organization: Max Planck Institute of Biochemistry. Publication: Visualizing chaperone-mediated multistep assembly of the human 20S proteasome. Adolf F, Du J, Goodall EA, Walsh RM Jr, Rawson S, von Gronau S, Harper JW, Hanna J, Schulman BA. Nat Struct Mol Biol. 2024 Apr 10. doi: 10.1038/s41594-024-01268-9. PubMed 38600324.
Backbone
  Vector backbone: pACEBac1
  Total vector size (bp): 7802
  Vector type: Insect Expression
Growth in bacteria
  Bacterial resistance: Gentamicin, 10 μg/mL
  Growth temperature: 37°C
  Growth strain: DH5alpha
  Copy number: Unknown
Gene/Insert 1
  Gene/Insert name: PSMA1
  Species: H. sapiens (human)
  Entrez Gene: PSMA1 (a.k.a. HC2, HEL-S-275, NU, PROS30)
Gene/Insert 2
  Gene/Insert name: PSMA2
  Species: H. sapiens (human)
  Entrez Gene: PSMA2 (a.k.a. HC3, MU, PMSA2, PSC2)
Gene/Insert 3
  Gene/Insert name: PSMA3
  Species: H. sapiens (human)
  Entrez Gene: PSMA3 (a.k.a. HC8, PSC3)
Gene/Insert 4
  Gene/Insert name: PSMA4
  Species: H. sapiens (human)
  Entrez Gene: PSMA4 (a.k.a. HC9, HsT17706, PSC9)
Terms and licenses: Academic/Nonprofit Terms; Industry Terms: Not Available to Industry
How to cite: pACEBac1-PSMA1-PSMA2-PSMA3-PSMA4 was a gift from Brenda Schulman (Addgene plasmid # 217893 ; http://n2t.net/addgene:217893 ; RRID:Addgene_217893)
