[The description below was written by a language model from this plasmid's Addgene catalogue record and pLannotate feature annotations shown in this document.]
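Description:
pACEBac1-PSMA1-PSMA2-PSMA3-PSMA4 is a baculovirus transfer plasmid of about 7.8 kb, built on the pACEBac1 acceptor backbone, for co-expressing four human 20S proteasome core particle alpha subunits in insect cells. In bacteria it is maintained through a high-copy ColE1/pUC-type origin and selected with gentamicin, conferred by the aacC1 acetyltransferase gene driven by the class 1 integron Pc promoter.

The payload consists of four tandem expression cassettes, all in the same orientation. Each has a baculovirus polyhedrin promoter, which gives strong very-late expression in infected cells, followed by one open reading frame (PSMA1, PSMA2, PSMA3 or PSMA4) and an SV40 polyadenylation signal. The short "large T antigen" and "SET1" fragments called by the annotation software recur next to each terminator and look like incidental matches within the repeated cassette-flanking sequence rather than functional tags; no affinity or solubility tag on the subunits is recorded. PSMA2 and PSMA4 were matched to bovine database entries, probably reflecting high sequence conservation, and the catalogue lists all four inserts as human.

The Tn7L and Tn7R ends define a mini-Tn7 element containing the four cassettes and the gentamicin marker, with the bacterial origin lying outside it. This arrangement allows Tn7 transposition into a baculoviral bacmid for producing recombinant virus. A loxP site, characteristic of this multigene vector system, permits Cre-mediated fusion with donor plasmids carrying further subunits. The construct was deposited with structural work on chaperone-mediated stepwise assembly of the human 20S proteasome. It would supply part of the alpha ring for recombinant reconstitution of the complex or its assembly intermediates.
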