Features (pLannotate 1.2.2; 26 found; start..end, strand, type, name):
     74..157     -  CDS            large T antigen (fragment): large T antigen from SV40 (simian virus 40)
    223..987     -  CDS            PSMA3 (sequence withheld): PSA3_HUMAN - Also known as HC8, PSC8. Experimental evidence at protein level: Swiss-Prot protein existence level 1. Component of the 20S core proteasome complex involved in the proteolytic degradation of most intracellular proteins. This complex plays numerous essential roles within the cell by associating with different regulatory particles. Associated with two 19S regulatory particles, forms the 26S proteasome and thus participates in the ATP- dependent degradation of ubiquitinated proteins. The 26S proteasome plays a key role in the maintenance of protein homeostasis by removing misfolded o
   1052..1143    -  promoter       polyhedrin promoter: polh from Autographa californica; promoter for the baculovirus polyhedrin gene
   1221..1270    -  CDS            SET1 (fragment): solubility-enhancement tag derived from T7 phage gene 10B
   1299..1433    -  polyA_signal   SV40 poly(A) signal: SV40 polyadenylation signal
   1456..1539    -  CDS            large T antigen (fragment): large T antigen from SV40 (simian virus 40)
   1605..2306    -  CDS            PSMA2 (sequence withheld): PSA2_BOVIN - Experimental evidence at protein level: Swiss-Prot protein existence level 1. Component of the 20S core proteasome complex involved in the proteolytic degradation of most intracellular proteins. This complex plays numerous essential roles within the cell by associating with different regulatory particles. Associated with two 19S regulatory particles, forms the 26S proteasome and thus participates in the ATP- dependent degradation of ubiquitinated proteins. The 26S proteasome plays a key role in the maintenance of protein homeostasis by removing misfolded or damaged proteins that c
   2371..2462    -  promoter       polyhedrin promoter: polh from Autographa californica; promoter for the baculovirus polyhedrin gene
   2540..2589    -  CDS            SET1 (fragment): solubility-enhancement tag derived from T7 phage gene 10B
   2618..2752    -  polyA_signal   SV40 poly(A) signal: SV40 polyadenylation signal
   2775..2858    -  CDS            large T antigen (fragment): large T antigen from SV40 (simian virus 40)
   2924..3712    -  CDS            PSMA1 (sequence withheld): PSA1_HUMAN - Also known as HC2, NU, PROS30, PSC2. Experimental evidence at protein level: Swiss-Prot protein existence level 1. Component of the 20S core proteasome complex involved in the proteolytic degradation of most intracellular proteins. This complex plays numerous essential roles within the cell by associating with different regulatory particles. Associated with two 19S regulatory particles, forms the 26S proteasome and thus participates in the ATP- dependent degradation of ubiquitinated proteins. The 26S proteasome plays a key role in the maintenance of protein homeostasis by removing
   3777..3868    -  promoter       polyhedrin promoter: polh from Autographa californica; promoter for the baculovirus polyhedrin gene
   3945..3978    -  protein_bind   loxP: Cre-mediated recombination occurs in the 8-bp core sequence (GCATACAT). Cre recombinase
   4049..4077    +  promoter       Pc promoter: intI1 (promoter lies within the coding sequence); class 1 integron promoter
   4247..4780    +  CDS            GmR: gentamycin acetyltransferase; aacC1; confers resistance to gentamycin
   4847..5070    +  mobile_element Tn7R: mini-Tn7 element (right end of the Tn7 transposon) Tn7
   5205..5793    -  rep_origin     ori: high-copy-number ColE1/pMB1/pBR322/pUC origin of replication
   5983..6148    +  mobile_element Tn7L: mini-Tn7 element (left end of the Tn7 transposon) Tn7
   6222..6271    -  CDS            SET1 (fragment): solubility-enhancement tag derived from T7 phage gene 10B
   6300..6434    -  polyA_signal   SV40 poly(A) signal: SV40 polyadenylation signal
   6457..6540    -  CDS            large T antigen (fragment): large T antigen from SV40 (simian virus 40)
   6606..7388    -  CDS            PSMA4 (sequence withheld): PSA4_BOVIN - Experimental evidence at protein level: Swiss-Prot protein existence level 1. Component of the 20S core proteasome complex involved in the proteolytic degradation of most intracellular proteins. This complex plays numerous essential roles within the cell by associating with different regulatory particles. Associated with two 19S regulatory particles, forms the 26S proteasome and thus participates in the ATP- dependent degradation of ubiquitinated proteins. The 26S proteasome plays a key role in the maintenance of protein homeostasis by removing misfolded or damaged proteins that c
   7453..7544    -  promoter       polyhedrin promoter: polh from Autographa californica; promoter for the baculovirus polyhedrin gene
   7622..7671    -  CDS            SET1 (fragment): solubility-enhancement tag derived from T7 phage gene 10B
   7700..51      -  polyA_signal   SV40 poly(A) signal (across the origin): SV40 polyadenylation signal
>Addgene plasmid #217893 | pACEBac1-PSMA1-PSMA2-PSMA3-PSMA4 | addgene full sequence | sequence record 432152 | Addgene NGS Result
TGTGATGCTATTGCTTTATTTGTAACCATTATAAGCTGCAATAAACAAGTTAACAACAACAATTGCATTC
ATTTTATGTTTCAGGTTCAGGGGGAGGTGTGGGAGGTTTTTTAAAGCAAGTAAAACCTCTACAAATGTGG
TATGGCTGATTATGATCCTCTAGTACTTCTCGACAAGCTTGTCGAGACTGCAGGCTCTAGATTCGAAAGC
GGCCGCTCATTA
[765 nt withheld, positions 223-987]
GAATTCCGCGCGCTTCGGACCGGGATCCGCGCCCGATGGTGGGACGGTATGAATAATCCGGAATATTTAT
AGGTTTTTTTATTACAAAACTGTTACGAAAACAGTAAAATACTTATTTATTTGCGAGATGGTTATCATTT
TAATTATCTCCATGATCTATTAATATTCCGGAGTAGGTCGATTTAAACATCAGGCATCATTAGGTTTATT
TAAATGGTTATGATAGTTATTGCTCAGCGGTGGCAGCAGCCAACTCAGCTTCCTTTCGGGCTTTGTTAGC
AGCCGGATCTTCTAGGCTCAAGCAGTGATCAGATCCAGACATGATAAGATACATTGATGAGTTTGGACAA
ACCACAACTAGAATGCAGTGAAAAAAATGCTTTATTTGTGAAATTTGTGATGCTATTGCTTTATTTGTAA
CCATTATAAGCTGCAATAAACAAGTTAACAACAACAATTGCATTCATTTTATGTTTCAGGTTCAGGGGGA
GGTGTGGGAGGTTTTTTAAAGCAAGTAAAACCTCTACAAATGTGGTATGGCTGATTATGATCCTCTAGTA
CTTCTCGACAAGCTTGTCGAGACTGCAGGCTCTAGATTCGAAAGCGGCCGCTCATTA
[702 nt withheld, positions 1605-2306]
GAATTCCGCGCGCTTCGGACCGGGATCCGCGCCCGATGGTGGGACGGTATGAATAATCCGGAATATTTAT
AGGTTTTTTTATTACAAAACTGTTACGAAAACAGTAAAATACTTATTTATTTGCGAGATGGTTATCATTT
TAATTATCTCCATGATCTATTAATATTCCGGAGTAGGTCGATTTAAACGTGCAATAGTATCCAGTTTATT
TAAATGGTTATGATAGTTATTGCTCAGCGGTGGCAGCAGCCAACTCAGCTTCCTTTCGGGCTTTGTTAGC
AGCCGGATCTTCTAGGCTCAAGCAGTGATCAGATCCAGACATGATAAGATACATTGATGAGTTTGGACAA
ACCACAACTAGAATGCAGTGAAAAAAATGCTTTATTTGTGAAATTTGTGATGCTATTGCTTTATTTGTAA
CCATTATAAGCTGCAATAAACAAGTTAACAACAACAATTGCATTCATTTTATGTTTCAGGTTCAGGGGGA
GGTGTGGGAGGTTTTTTAAAGCAAGTAAAACCTCTACAAATGTGGTATGGCTGATTATGATCCTCTAGTA
CTTCTCGACAAGCTTGTCGAGACTGCAGGCTCTAGATTCGAAAGCGGCCGCTCATTA
[789 nt withheld, positions 2924-3712]
GAATTCCGCGCGCTTCGGACCGGGATCCGCGCCCGATGGTGGGACGGTATGAATAATCCGGAATATTTAT
AGGTTTTTTTATTACAAAACTGTTACGAAAACAGTAAAATACTTATTTATTTGCGAGATGGTTATCATTT
TAATTATCTCCATGATCTATTAATATTCCGGAGTAGGTCGCGAATCGATACTAGTGTTTAAACTCGCTAC
CTTAGGACCGTTATAGTTACAGATAACTTCGTATAATGTATGCTATACGAAGTTATGGCGACTTCGCTGC
TGCCCAAGGTTGCCGGGTGACGCACACCGTGGAAACGGATGAAGGCACGAACCCAGTTGACATAAGCCTG
TTCGGTTCGTAAACTGTAATGCAAGTAGCGTATGCGCTCACGCAACTGGTCCAGAACCTTGACCGAACGC
AGCGGTGGTAACGGCGCAGTGGCGGTTTTCATGGCTTGTTATGACTGTTTTTTTGTACAGTCTATGCCTC
GGGCATCCAAGCAGCAAGCGCGTTACGCCGTGGGTCGATGTTTGATGTTATGGAGCAGCAACGATGTTAC
GCAGCAGGGCAGTCGCCCTAAAACAAAGTTAGGTGGCTCAAGTATGGGCATCATTCGCACATGTAGGCTC
GGCCCTGACCAAGTCAAATCCATGCGGGCTGCTCTTGATCTTTTCGGTCGTGAGTTCGGAGACGTAGCCA
CCTACTCCCAACATCAGCCGGACTCCGATTACCTCGGGAACTTGCTCCGTAGTAAGACATTCATCGCGCT
TGCTGCCTTCGACCAAGAAGCGGTTGTTGGCGCTCTCGCGGCTTACGTTCTGCCCAAGTTTGAGCAGCCG
CGTAGTGAGATCTATATCTATGATCTCGCAGTCTCCGGCGAGCACCGGAGGCAGGGCATTGCCACCGCGC
TCATCAATCTCCTCAAGCATGAGGCCAACGCGCTTGGTGCTTATGTGATCTACGTGCAAGCAGATTACGG
TGACGATCCCGCAGTGGCTCTCTATACAAAGTTGGGCATACGGGAAGAAGTGATGCACTTTGATATCGAC
CCAAGTACCGCCACCTAACAATTCGTTCAAGCCGAGATCGGCTTCCCGGCCGCGGAGTTGTTCGGTAAAT
TGTCACAACGCCGCGAATATAGTCTTTACATGCCCTTGGCCACGCCCCTCTTTAATACGACGGGCAATTT
GCACTTCAGAAAATGAAGAGTTTGCTTTAGCCATAACAAAAGTCCAGTATGCTTTTTCACAGCATAACTG
GACTGATTTCAGTTTACAACTATTCTGTCTAGTTTAAGACTTTATTGTCATAGTTTAGATCTATTTTGTT
CAGTTTAAGACTTTATTGTCCGCCCACACCCGCTTACGCAGGGCATCTGCGCATCCACAGGAAGAGCGAC
CCAAGTCAATCAGGGGATAACGCAGGAAAGAACATGTGAGCAAAAGGCCAGCAAAAGGCCAGGAACCGTA
AAAAGGCCGCGTTGCTGGCGTTTTTCCATAGGCTCCGCCCCCCTGACGAGCATCACAAAAATCGACGCTC
AAGTCAGAGGTGGCGAAACCCGACAGGACTATAAAGATACCAGGCGTTTCCCCCTGGAAGCTCCCTCGTG
CGCTCTCCTGTTCCGACCCTGCCGCTTACCGGATACCTGTCCGCCTTTCTCCCTTCGGGAAGCGTGGCGC
TTTCTCATAGCTCACGCTGTAGGTATCTCAGTTCGGTGTAGGTCGTTCGCTCCAAGCTGGGCTGTGTGCA
CGAACCCCCCGTTCAGCCCGACCGCTGCGCCTTATCCGGTAACTATCGTCTTGAGTCCAACCCGGTAAGA
CACGACTTATCGCCACTGGCAGCAGCCACTGGTAACAGGATTAGCAGAGCGAGGTATGTAGGCGGTGCTA
CAGAGTTCTTGAAGTGGTGGCCTAACTACGGCTACACTAGAAGAACAGTATTTGGTATCTGCGCTCTGCT
GAAGCCAGTTACCTTCGGAAAAAGAGTTGGTAGCTCTTGATCCGGCAAACAAACCACCGCTGGTAGCGGT
GGTTTTTTTGTTTGCAAGCAGCAGATTACGCGCAGAAAAAAAGGATCTCAAGAAGATCCTTTGATCTTTT
CTACGGGGTCTGACGCTCAGTGGAACGAAAACTCACGTTAAGGGATTTTGGTCATGAGATTATCAAAAAG
GATCTTCACCTAGATCCTTTTAAATTAAAAATGAAGTTTTAAATCAATCTAAAGTATATATGAGTAAACT
TGGTCTGACAGTTGACCCAAGTCAACCGGTTGTGGGCGGACAAAATAGTTGGGAACTGGGAGGGGTGGAA
ATGGAGTTTTTAAGGATTATTTAGGGAAGAGTGACAAAATAGATGGGAACTGGGTGTAGCGTCGTAAGCT
AATACGAAAATTAAAAATGACAAAATAGTTTGGAACTAGATTTCACTTATCTGGTTCCAATTAGATGGGT
ATACCCTAGGAAACCAAGTCAATGTCAGTGTTTATTTAAATGGTTATGATAGTTATTGCTCAGCGGTGGC
AGCAGCCAACTCAGCTTCCTTTCGGGCTTTGTTAGCAGCCGGATCTTCTAGGCTCAAGCAGTGATCAGAT
CCAGACATGATAAGATACATTGATGAGTTTGGACAAACCACAACTAGAATGCAGTGAAAAAAATGCTTTA
TTTGTGAAATTTGTGATGCTATTGCTTTATTTGTAACCATTATAAGCTGCAATAAACAAGTTAACAACAA
CAATTGCATTCATTTTATGTTTCAGGTTCAGGGGGAGGTGTGGGAGGTTTTTTAAAGCAAGTAAAACCTC
TACAAATGTGGTATGGCTGATTATGATCCTCTAGTACTTCTCGACAAGCTTGTCGAGACTGCAGGCTCTA
GATTCGAAAGCGGCCGCTTACTA
[783 nt withheld, positions 6606-7388]
GAATTCCGCGCGCTTCGGACCGGGATCCGCGCCCGATGGTGGGACGGTATGAATAATCCGGAATATTTAT
AGGTTTTTTTATTACAAAACTGTTACGAAAACAGTAAAATACTTATTTATTTGCGAGATGGTTATCATTT
TAATTATCTCCATGATCTATTAATATTCCGGAGTAGGTCGATTTAAACTAAGCTATGTGAACCGTTTATT
TAAATGGTTATGATAGTTATTGCTCAGCGGTGGCAGCAGCCAACTCAGCTTCCTTTCGGGCTTTGTTAGC
AGCCGGATCTTCTAGGCTCAAGCAGTGATCAGATCCAGACATGATAAGATACATTGATGAGTTTGGACAA
ACCACAACTAGAATGCAGTGAAAAAAATGCTTTATTTGTGAAATT
